>Addgene plasmid #243886 | pUPD3_CDS_Stuffer9 | addgene full sequence | sequence record 488075 | Addgene NGS Result
GGTCTCGAATGGTCCGGCTTGCGGCCTAGATGCTTCGAGACCACTCATCGCCCAATCACTAGTGAATTCG
TTCTATAGTGTCACCTAAATACCATAGAGCCGTTGGTCATAGCTGTTTCCTGTCCAGGCATCATGACACG
GTTATCCACAGAATCAGGGGATAACGCAGGAAAGAACATGTGAGCAAAAGGCCAGCAAAAGGCCAGGAAC
CGTAAAAAGGCCGCGTTGCTGGCGTTTTTCCATAGGCTCCGCCCCCCTGACGAGCATCACAAAAATCGAC
GCTCAAGTCAGAGGTGGCGAAACCCGACAGGACTATAAAGATACCAGGCGTTTCCCCCTGGAAGCTCCCT
CGTGCGCTCTCCTGTTCCGACCCTGCCGCTTACCGGATACCTGTCCGCCTTTCTCCCTTCGGGAAGCGTG
GCGCTTTCTCATAGCTCACGCTGTAGGTATCTCAGTTCGGTGTAGGTCGTTCGCTCCAAGCTGGGCTGTG
TGCACGAACCCCCCGTTCAGCCCGACCGCTGCGCCTTATCCGGTAACTATCGTCTTGAGTCCAACCCGGT
AAGACACGACTTATCGCCACTGGCAGCAGCCACTGGTAACAGGATTAGCAGAGCGAGGTATGTAGGCGGT
GCTACAGAGTTCTTGAAGTGGTGGCCTAACTACGGCTACACTAGAAGAACAGTATTTGGTATCTGCGCTC
TGCTGAAGCCAGTTACCTTCGGAAAAAGAGTTGGTAGCTCTTGATCCGGCAAACAAACCACCGCTGGTAG
CGGTGGTTTTTTTGTTTGCAAGCAGCAGATTACGCGCAGAAAAAAAGGATCTCAAGAAGATCCTTTGATC
TTTTCTACGGGGTCTGACGCTCAGTGGAACGAAAACTCACGTTAAGGGATTTTGGTCATGAGATTATCAA
AAAGGATCTTCACCTAGATCCTTTTGTGATGATCGGCACGTAAGAGGTTCCAACTTTCACCATAATGAAA
TAAGATCACTACCGGGCGTATTTTTTGAGTTATCGAGATTTTCAGGAGCTAAGGAAGCTAAAATGGAGAA
AAAAATCACTGGATATACCACCGTTGATATATCCCAATGGCATCGTAAAGAACATTTTGAGGCATTTCAG
TCAGTTGCTCAATGTACCTATAACCAGACCGTTCAGCTGGATATTACGGCCTTTTTAAAGACCGTAAAGA
AAAATAAGCACAAGTTTTATCCGGCCTTTATTCACATTCTTGCCCGCCTGATGAATGCTCATCCGGAATT
CCGTATGGCAATGAAAGACGGTGAGCTGGTGATATGGGATAGTGTTCACCCTTGTTACACCGTTTTCCAT
GAGCAAACTGAAACGTTTTCATCGCTCTGGAGTGAATACCACGACGATTTCCGGCAGTTTCTACACATAT
ATTCGCAAGATGTGGCGTGTTACGGTGAAAACCTGGCCTATTTCCCTAAAGGGTTTATTGAGAATATGTT
TTTCGTGTCAGCCAATCCCTGGGTGAGTTTCACCAGTTTTGATTTAAACGTGGCCAATATGGACAACTTC
TTCGCCCCCGTTTTCACCATGGGCAAATATTATACGCAAGGCGACAAGGTGCTGATGCCGCTGGCGATTC
AGGTTCATCATGCCGTTTGTGATGGCTTCCATGTCGGCAGAATGCTTAATGAATTACAACAGTACTGCGA
TGAGTGGCAGGGCGGGGCGTAATTTTTTTAAGGCAGTTATTGGTGCCCTTAAACGCCTGGTTGCTACGCC
TGAATAAGTGATAATAAGCGGATGAATGGCAGAAATTCGATGATAAGCTGTCAAACATGATGT
[125 nt withheld, positions 1814-1938]
C
[91 nt withheld, positions 1940-2030]
AGGGTGATGGTTCACGTAGTGGGCCAGCGCCCTGATAGACGGTTTTTCGCCCTTTGACGTTGGAGTCCAC
GTTCTTT
[37 nt withheld, positions 2108-2144]
ACCCTATCTCGGTCTATTCTTTTGATTTATAAGGGATTTTGCCGATTTCGGCCTATTGGTTAAAAAATGA
GCTGATTTAACAAAAATTTAACGCGAATTTTAACAAAATATTAACGCTTACAATTTTAACATTGTAGAAA
CGCATGTAAAACGACGGCCAGTGAATTGTAATACGACTCACTATAGGGTGAATTCCGCTTAGGACCTTAG
ATATTGATCTCAA
Features (pLannotate 1.2.2; 8 found; start..end, strand, type, name):
     72..90      -  promoter       SP6 promoter: promoter for bacteriophage SP6 RNA polymerase
    237..825     -  rep_origin     ori: high-copy-number ColE1/pMB1/pBR322/pUC origin of replication
    940..1042    +  promoter       cat promoter: promoter of the E. coli cat gene encoding chloramphenicol acetyltransferase
   1043..1699    +  CDS            cat: CAT_ECOLX - Experimental evidence at protein level: Swiss-Prot protein existence level 1. This enzyme is an effector of chloramphenicol resistance in bacteria. From Escherichia coli. This protein is used as a marker in many commonly used cloning vectors, such as pACYC184.
   1787..1804    -  promoter       tet promoter (fragment): E. coli promoter for tetracycline efflux protein gene
   1815..2270    +  rep_origin     f1 ori (sequence partly withheld): f1 bacteriophage origin of replication; arrow indicates direction of (+) strand synthesis
   2289..2310    -  CDS            lacZα (fragment): LacZα fragment of β-galactosidase; lacZ fragment
   2313..2331    +  promoter       T7 promoter: promoter for bacteriophage T7 RNA polymerase
