[The description below was written by a language model from this plasmid's Addgene catalogue record and pLannotate feature annotations shown in this document.]
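Description:
pUPD3_CDS_Stuffer9 is a small (about 2.4 kb) level-0 part plasmid from a GoldenBraid2.0 toolkit adapted for E. coli and related enteric bacteria. It is built on the pUPD3 universal part domestication backbone, which is maintained at high copy through a ColE1/pUC-type origin and selected with chloramphenicol via a cat gene driven by its native cat promoter. The backbone also carries an f1 phage origin, which can support single-stranded DNA production with helper phage. T7 and SP6 promoters lie close to one another across the start of the circular sequence and appear to flank the cloning region. A short residual lacZα fragment next to the T7 promoter suggests that a lacZα screening cassette was displaced when the part was inserted. An annotated tet promoter fragment is only a short partial match in the backbone.

The payload is Stuffer9, a 20 bp synthetic sequence cloned by Golden Gate assembly and described as a transcriptionally inert stuffer. The name indicates that it occupies the CDS position in the GoldenBraid grammar. It is too short to be detected as a feature, so it does not appear in the annotation table. The record does not state the flanking overhangs or restriction sites. Although catalogued as a bacterial expression vector, the plasmid expresses nothing from its insert. It serves as a placeholder that fills the coding-sequence slot during modular assembly, so that transcriptional units or multigene constructs can be completed without adding a functional gene. This is useful, for example, for building negative controls, spacer modules or assemblies in which a position must be left empty.
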