Addgene plasmid #243886: pUPD3_CDS_Stuffer9
Purpose: GoldenBraid2.0 Transcriptionally-inert stuffer part.
Depositing lab: Christophe Herman. Depositing organization: Baylor College of Medicine. Publication: GoldenBraid2.0 E. coli: a comprehensive and characterized toolkit for enterics. Cooke MB, Welch KT, Ramirez LD, Wen AX, Marciano DC, Herman C. Synth Biol (Oxf). 2025 Aug 14;10(1):ysaf015. doi: 10.1093/synbio/ysaf015. eCollection 2025. PubMed 40927394.
Backbone
  Vector backbone: pUPD3
  Vector type: Bacterial Expression
Growth in bacteria
  Bacterial resistance: Chloramphenicol, 25 μg/mL
  Growth temperature: 37°C
  Growth strain: DH5alpha
  Copy number: High Copy
Gene/Insert
  Gene/Insert name: Stuffer9
  Species: Synthetic
  Insert size (bp): 20
  Cloning method: Golden Gate
Terms and licenses: Academic/Nonprofit Terms; Industry Terms: Not Available to Industry
How to cite: pUPD3_CDS_Stuffer9 was a gift from Christophe Herman (Addgene plasmid # 243886 ; http://n2t.net/addgene:243886 ; RRID:Addgene_243886)
